Addgene plasmid #244182: L4275 hIgKLSS_hTNF in pcDNA backbone
Purpose: Constitutive expression of human mature TNF (with the human IgK light chain secretion sequence)
Depositing lab: Joshua Leonard. Depositing organization: Northwestern University. Publication: Conversion of natural cytokine receptors into orthogonal synthetic biosensors. Edelstein HI, Cosio A, Ezekiel ML, Corcoran WK, Morris AH, Leonard JN. Nat Chem Biol. 2025 Aug 22:10.1038/s41589-025-01986-1. doi: 10.1038/s41589-025-01986-1. PubMed 40846994.
Backbone
  Vector backbone: pPD005 pcDNA Golden Gate
  Vector type: Mammalian Expression, Synthetic Biology
Growth in bacteria
  Bacterial resistance: Ampicillin, 100 μg/mL
  Growth temperature: 37°C
  Growth strain: DH5alpha
  Copy number: High Copy
Gene/Insert
  Gene/Insert name: TNF with IgK light chain secretion sequence
  Species: H. sapiens (human), Synthetic
  Entrez Gene: TNF (a.k.a. DIF, IMD127, TNF-alpha, TNFA, TNFSF2, TNLG1F)
  Promoter: CMV
  Cloning method: Restriction Enzyme; 5′ cloning site Unknown (unknown if destroyed)
Terms and licenses: Academic/Nonprofit Terms; Industry Terms: Not Available to Industry
Depositor comments: Please visit https://doi.org/10.1101/2024.03.23.586421 for bioRxiv preprint.
How to cite: L4275 hIgKLSS_hTNF in pcDNA backbone was a gift from Joshua Leonard (Addgene plasmid # 244182 ; http://n2t.net/addgene:244182 ; RRID:Addgene_244182)
