[The description below was written by a language model from this plasmid's Addgene catalogue record and pLannotate feature annotations shown in this document.]
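Description:
L4275 hIgKLSS_hTNF is a mammalian expression plasmid built in pPD005, a pcDNA-derived backbone adapted for Golden Gate assembly, and is intended for constitutive production of secreted human TNF in transfected cells. It is a 4,861 nt high-copy plasmid propagated in E. coli through a ColE1/pUC-type origin and selected with ampicillin via the β-lactamase gene and its native promoter. An f1 phage origin is also present. The annotation shows an SV40 early promoter followed by only a short fragment of a bleomycin-family resistance gene and the SV40 polyadenylation signal, so a functional mammalian selection marker does not appear to be retained. This suggests use mainly in transient transfection, although the record does not say so explicitly.

The expression cassette consists of the CMV immediate early enhancer and promoter, a T7 promoter, the insert, and the bovine growth hormone polyadenylation signal. The insert encodes the mature portion of human TNF, annotated as a partial match to the full-length protein, which is consistent with removal of the native N-terminal transmembrane and intracellular region. In its place, the catalogue describes a human Ig kappa light chain secretion sequence. This signal peptide, not separately annotated in the feature table, directs the cytokine into the secretory pathway so that it is released in soluble form rather than first displayed as a membrane-anchored precursor. No epitope tag or reporter is recorded.

The plasmid comes from work on converting natural cytokine receptors into orthogonal synthetic biosensors, where a TNF-secreting construct would plausibly provide a ligand source. The record itself states only constitutive expression of the cytokine as the purpose.
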