Features (pLannotate 1.2.2; 20 found; start..end, strand, type, name):
     28..80      -  misc_feature   bom (fragment): basis of mobility region from pBR322
    235..614     +  enhancer       CMV enhancer: human cytomegalovirus immediate early enhancer
    615..818     +  promoter       CMV promoter: human cytomegalovirus (CMV) immediate early promoter
    814..847     +  LTR            5' LTR (truncated) (fragment): truncated 5' long terminal repeat (LTR) from HIV-1
    863..881     +  promoter       T7 promoter: promoter for bacteriophage T7 RNA polymerase
    964..1443    +  CDS            TNF (fragment) (sequence partly withheld): TNFA_HUMAN - Also known as TNFA, TNFSF2. Experimental evidence at protein level: Swiss-Prot protein existence level 1. The TNF intracellular domain (ICD) form induces IL12 production in dendritic cells. From Homo sapiens (Human).
   1497..1608    +  polyA_signal   bGH poly(A) signal: bovine growth hormone polyadenylation signal
   1725..1746    +  promoter       SV40 promoter (fragment): SV40 enhancer and early promoter
   1767..2195    +  rep_origin     f1 ori (sequence partly withheld): f1 bacteriophage origin of replication; arrow indicates direction of (+) strand synthesis
   2200..2222    +  promoter       SV40 promoter (fragment): SV40 enhancer and early promoter
   2223..2414    +  promoter       SV40 promoter: SV40 early promoter
   2441..2539    +  CDS            ble (fragment): BLE_KLEPN - Experimental evidence at protein level: Swiss-Prot protein existence level 1. Binding protein with a strong affinity to the bleomycin family of antibiotics. Binds to CL990; an antimitotic-antibiotic compound. From Klebsiella pneumoniae.
   2534..2655    +  polyA_signal   SV40 poly(A) signal: SV40 polyadenylation signal
   2728..2744    -  protein_bind   lac operator: The lac repressor binds to the lac operator to inhibit transcription in E. coli. This inhibition can be relieved by adding lactose or isopropyl-β-D-thiogalactopyranoside (IPTG). lac repressor encoded by lacI
   2752..2782    -  promoter       lac promoter: promoter for the E. coli lac operon
   2797..2818    -  protein_bind   CAP binding site: CAP binding activates transcription in the presence of cAMP. E. coli catabolite activator protein
   2831..2923    -  CDS            lacI (fragment): lac repressor; lacI; The lac repressor binds to the lac operator to inhibit transcription in E. coli. This inhibition can be relieved by adding lactose or isopropyl-β-D-thiogalactopyranoside (IPTG).
   3106..3694    -  rep_origin     ori: high-copy-number ColE1/pMB1/pBR322/pUC origin of replication
   3865..4725    -  CDS            AmpR: β-lactamase; bla; confers resistance to ampicillin, carbenicillin, and related antibiotics
   4726..4830    -  promoter       AmpR promoter: bla
>Addgene plasmid #244182 | L4275 hIgKLSS_hTNF in pcDNA backbone | addgene full sequence | sequence record 489487 | Addgene NGS Result
GACGGATCGGGAGATCTCCCGATCCCCTATGGTGCACTCTCAGTACAATCTGCTCTGATGCCGCATAGTT
AAGCCAGTATCTGCTCCCTGCTTGTGTGTTGGAGGTCGCTGAGTAGTGCGCGAGCAAAATTTAAGCTACA
ACAAGGCAAGGCTTGACCGACAATTGCATGAAGAATCTGCTTAGGGTTAGGCGTTTTGCGCTGCTTCGCG
ATGTACGGGCCAGATATACGCGTTGACATTGATTATTGACTAGTTATTAATAGTAATCAATTACGGGGTC
ATTAGTTCATAGCCCATATATGGAGTTCCGCGTTACATAACTTACGGTAAATGGCCCGCCTGGCTGACCG
CCCAACGACCCCCGCCCATTGACGTCAATAATGACGTATGTTCCCATAGTAACGCCAATAGGGACTTTCC
ATTGACGTCAATGGGTGGAGTATTTACGGTAAACTGCCCACTTGGCAGTACATCAAGTGTATCATATGCC
AAGTACGCCCCCTATTGACGTCAATGACGGTAAATGGCCCGCCTGGCATTATGCCCAGTACATGACCTTA
TGGGACTTTCCTACTTGGCAGTACATCTACGTATTAGTCATCGCTATTACCATGGTGATGCGGTTTTGGC
AGTACATCAATGGGCGTGGATAGCGGTTTGACTCACGGGGATTTCCAAGTCTCCACCCCATTGACGTCAA
TGGGAGTTTGTTTTGGCACCAAAATCAACGGGACTTTCCAAAATGTCGTAACAACTCCGCCCCATTGACG
CAAATGGGCGGTAGGCGTGTACGGTGGGAGGTCTATATAAGCAGAGCTCTCTGGCTAACTAGAGAACCCA
CTGCTTACTGGCTTATCGAAATTAATACGACTCACTATAGGGAGTCCCAAGCTGGCTAGCGCCACCATGG
ACATGAGAGTGCCCGCCCAGCTGCTGGGCCTGCTGCTGCTGTGGCTGAGAGGCGCCAGATGCGTCAGATC
ATCTTCTCGAACCCCG
[447 nt withheld, positions 997-1443]
TGAGCGGCCGCTCGAGTCTAGAGGGCCCGTTTAAACCCGCTGATCAGCCTCGACTGTGCCTTCTAGTTGC
CAGCCATCTGTTGTTTGCCCCTCCCCCGTGCCTTCCTTGACCCTGGAAGGTGCCACTCCCACTGTCCTTT
CCTAATAAAATGAGGAAATTGCATCGCATTGTCTGAGTAGGTGTCATTCTATTCTGGGGGGTGGGGTGGG
GCAGGACAGCAAGGGGGAGGATTGGGAAGTCAATAGCAGGCATGCTGGGGATGCGGTGGGCTCTATGGCT
TCTGAGGCGGAAAGAACCAGCTGGGGCTCTAGGGGGTATCCCC
[124 nt withheld, positions 1767-1890]
C
[91 nt withheld, positions 1892-1982]
A
[49 nt withheld, positions 1984-2032]
CCTTTGACGTTGGAGTCCACGTTCTTT
[37 nt withheld, positions 2060-2096]
ACCCTATCTCGGTCTATTCTTTTGATTTATAAGGGATTTTGCCGATTTCGGCCTATTGGTTAAAAAATGA
GCTGATTTAACAAAAATTTAACGCGAATTAATTCTGTGGAATGTGTGTCAGTTAGGCTCAATTAGTCAGC
AACCATAGTCCCGCCCCTAACTCCGCCCATCCCGCCCCTAACTCCGCCCAGTTCCGCCCATTCTCCGCCC
CATGGCTGACTAATTTTTTTTATTTATGCAGAGGCCGAGGCCGCCTCTGCCTCTGAGCTATTCCAGAAGT
AGTGAGGAGGCTTTTTTGGAGGCCTAGGCTTTTGCAAAAAGCTCCCGGGAGCTTGTATATCCATTTTCGG
AGGTTGGGCTTCGGAATCGTTTTCCGGGACGCCGGCTGGATGATCCTCCAGCGCGGGGATCTCATGCTGG
AGTTCTTCGCCCACCCCAACTTGTTTATTGCAGCTTATAATGGTTACAAATAAAGCAATAGCATCACAAA
TTTCACAAATAAAGCATTTTTTTCACTGCATTCTAGTTGTGGTTTGTCCAAACTCATCAATGTATCTTAT
CATGTCTGTATACCGTCGACCTCTAGCTAGAGCTTGGCGTAATCATGGTCATAGCTGTTTCCTGTGTGAA
ATTGTTATCCGCTCACAATTCCACACAACATACGAGCCGGAAGCATAAAGTGTAAAGCCTGGGGTGCCTA
ATGAGTGAGCTAACTCACATTAATTGCGTTGCGCTCACTGCCCGCTTTCCAGTCGGGAAACCTGTCGTGC
CAGCTGCATTAATGAATCGGCCAACGCGCGGGGAGAGGCGGTTTGCGTATTGGGCGCTCTTCCGCTTCCT
CGCTCACTGACTCGCTGCGCTCGGTCGTTCGGCTGCGGCGAGCGGTATCAGCTCACTCAAAGGCGGTAAT
ACGGTTATCCACAGAATCAGGGGATAACGCAGGAAAGAACATGTGAGCAAAAGGCCAGCAAAAGGCCAGG
AACCGTAAAAAGGCCGCGTTGCTGGCGTTTTTCCATAGGCTCCGCCCCCCTGACGAGCATCACAAAAATC
GACGCTCAAGTCAGAGGTGGCGAAACCCGACAGGACTATAAAGATACCAGGCGTTTCCCCCTGGAAGCTC
CCTCGTGCGCTCTCCTGTTCCGACCCTGCCGCTTACCGGATACCTGTCCGCCTTTCTCCCTTCGGGAAGC
GTGGCGCTTTCTCATAGCTCACGCTGTAGGTATCTCAGTTCGGTGTAGGTCGTTCGCTCCAAGCTGGGCT
GTGTGCACGAACCCCCCGTTCAGCCCGACCGCTGCGCCTTATCCGGTAACTATCGTCTTGAGTCCAACCC
GGTAAGACACGACTTATCGCCACTGGCAGCAGCCACTGGTAACAGGATTAGCAGAGCGAGGTATGTAGGC
GGTGCTACAGAGTTCTTGAAGTGGTGGCCTAACTACGGCTACACTAGAAGAACAGTATTTGGTATCTGCG
CTCTGCTGAAGCCAGTTACCTTCGGAAAAAGAGTTGGTAGCTCTTGATCCGGCAAACAAACCACCGCTGG
TAGCGGTGGTTTTTTTGTTTGCAAGCAGCAGATTACGCGCAGAAAAAAAGGATCTCAAGAAGATCCTTTG
ATCTTTTCTACGGGGTCTGACGCTCAGTGGAACGAAAACTCACGTTAAGGGATTTTGGTCATGAGATTAT
CAAAAAGGATCTTCACCTAGATCCTTTTAAATTAAAAATGAAGTTTTAAATCAATCTAAAGTATATATGA
GTAAACTTGGTCTGACAGTTACCAATGCTTAATCAGTGAGGCACCTATCTCAGCGATCTGTCTATTTCGT
TCATCCATAGTTGCCTGACTCCCCGTCGTGTAGATAACTACGATACGGGAGGGCTTACCATCTGGCCCCA
GTGCTGCAATGATACCGCGAGATCCACGCTCACCGGCTCCAGATTTATCAGCAATAAACCAGCCAGCCGG
AAGGGCCGAGCGCAGAAGTGGTCCTGCAACTTTATCCGCCTCCATCCAGTCTATTAATTGTTGCCGGGAA
GCTAGAGTAAGTAGTTCGCCAGTTAATAGTTTGCGCAACGTTGTTGCCATTGCTACAGGCATCGTGGTGT
CACGCTCGTCGTTTGGTATGGCTTCATTCAGCTCCGGTTCCCAACGATCAAGGCGAGTTACATGATCCCC
CATGTTGTGCAAAAAAGCGGTTAGCTCCTTCGGTCCTCCGATCGTTGTCAGAAGTAAGTTGGCCGCAGTG
TTATCACTCATGGTTATGGCAGCACTGCATAATTCTCTTACTGTCATGCCATCCGTAAGATGCTTTTCTG
TGACTGGTGAGTACTCAACCAAGTCATTCTGAGAATAGTGTATGCGGCGACCGAGTTGCTCTTGCCCGGC
GTCAATACGGGATAATACCGCGCCACATAGCAGAACTTTAAAAGTGCTCATCATTGGAAAACGTTCTTCG
GGGCGAAAACTCTCAAGGATCTTACCGCTGTTGAGATCCAGTTCGATGTAACCCACTCGTGCACCCAACT
GATCTTCAGCATCTTTTACTTTCACCAGCGTTTCTGGGTGAGCAAAAACAGGAAGGCAAAATGCCGCAAA
AAAGGGAATAAGGGCGACACGGAAATGTTGAATACTCATACTCTTCCTTTTTCAATATTATTGAAGCATT
TATCAGGGTTATTGTCTCATGAGCGGATACATATTTGAATGTATTTAGAAAAATAAACAAATAGGGGTTC
CGCGCACATTTCCCCGAAAAGTGCCACCTGACGTC
